Addgene plasmid #86562: pFBD-Akt1(K14A)
Purpose: Expresses human full-length Akt1(K14A) mutant
Depositing lab: Thomas Leonard & Ivan Yudushkin. Depositing organization: Medical University of Vienna. Publication: PI(3,4,5)P3 Engagement Restricts Akt Activity to Cellular Membranes. Ebner M, Lucic I, Leonard TA, Yudushkin I. Mol Cell. 2017 Feb 2;65(3):416-431.e6. doi: 10.1016/j.molcel.2016.12.028. PubMed 28157504.
Backbone
  Vector backbone: pFastBac Dual
  Total vector size (bp): 6711
  Vector type: Insect Expression
  Selectable markers: Gentamicin
Growth in bacteria
  Bacterial resistance: Ampicillin, 100 μg/mL
  Growth temperature: 37°C
  Growth strain: DH5alpha
  Copy number: High Copy
Gene/Insert
  Gene/Insert name: Akt1
  Species: H. sapiens (human)
  Insert size (bp): 1443
  Mutation: K14A mutation in the PH domain
  Entrez Gene: AKT1 (a.k.a. AKT, PKB, PKB-ALPHA, PRKBA, RAC, RAC-ALPHA)
  Tag / fusion protein: 10xHis (N terminal on insert)
Terms and licenses: Academic/Nonprofit Terms; Industry Terms: Not Available to Industry
Depositor comments: Cloned by Iva LUCIC
How to cite: pFBD-Akt1(K14A) was a gift from Thomas Leonard & Ivan Yudushkin (Addgene plasmid # 86562 ; http://n2t.net/addgene:86562 ; RRID:Addgene_86562)
