[The description below was written by a language model from this plasmid's Addgene catalogue record and pLannotate feature annotations shown in this document.]
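Description:
pFBD-Akt1(K14A) is a baculovirus donor (transfer) plasmid built on the pFastBac Dual backbone for producing a mutant form of human Akt1 in insect cells. It is maintained in E. coli through a high-copy ColE1/pUC-type origin and selected with ampicillin via the β-lactamase gene; an f1 origin is also present. The expression region lies between the Tn7R and Tn7L ends of a mini-Tn7 element, together with a gentamicin acetyltransferase gene driven by the Pc integron promoter. In the standard use of this vector family, the segment bounded by the Tn7 ends is transposed into a baculovirus shuttle genome (bacmid) in a suitable bacterial host, with gentamicin resistance marking the transposed cassette, and the recombinant bacmid is then used to generate virus for infecting insect cells.

pFastBac Dual carries two divergent late baculovirus promoters. Here the polyhedrin promoter drives the full-length human AKT1 coding sequence, about 1.4 kb, terminated by the SV40 polyadenylation signal. The open reading frame is preceded by an N-terminal 10xHis tag. The feature annotation also detects a Strep-Tag II between the His tag and Akt1, which the catalogue entry does not mention. The opposing p10 promoter with its HSV TK polyadenylation signal has no annotated insert and appears to be unused. The kinase carries a K14A substitution in its pleckstrin homology (PH) domain. The associated publication concerns how PI(3,4,5)P3 engagement restricts Akt activity to membranes, so the mutant is relevant to studies of PH-domain lipid binding. The tag arrangement suits affinity purification of recombinant protein. The sequenced record is 6,728 nt, slightly longer than the catalogued size of 6,711 bp.
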