Features (pLannotate 1.2.2; 19 found; start..end, strand, type, name):
     10..598     +  rep_origin     ori: high-copy-number ColE1/pMB1/pBR322/pUC origin of replication
    784..835     -  misc_feature   bom (fragment): basis of mobility region from pBR322
    903..1127    -  mobile_element Tn7R: mini-Tn7 element (right end of the Tn7 transposon) Tn7
   1194..1727    -  CDS            GmR: gentamycin acetyltransferase; aacC1; confers resistance to gentamycin
   1916..1944    -  promoter       Pc promoter: intI1 (promoter lies within the coding sequence); class 1 integron promoter
   1922..2281    -  CDS            YPR2_ECOLX (fragment): Protein predicted: Swiss-Prot protein existence level 4. From Escherichia coli.
   2452..2500    -  polyA_signal   HSV TK poly(A) signal: herpes simplex virus thymidine kinase polyadenylation signal (Cole and Stacy, 1985)
   2636..2745    -  promoter       p10 promoter: baculovirus promoter for expression in insect cells
   2769..2860    +  promoter       polyhedrin promoter: polh from Autographa californica; promoter for the baculovirus polyhedrin gene
   2909..2938    +  CDS            10xHis: 10xHis affinity tag
   2945..2968    +  CDS            Strep-Tag II: peptide that binds Strep-Tactin®, an engineered form of streptavidin
   3002..4441    +  CDS            Akt1: human serine/threonine protein kinase activated by growth factors; AKT1
   4504..4587    +  CDS            large T antigen (fragment): large T antigen from SV40 (simian virus 40)
   4610..4744    +  polyA_signal   SV40 poly(A) signal: SV40 polyadenylation signal
   4773..4938    -  mobile_element Tn7L: mini-Tn7 element (left end of the Tn7 transposon) Tn7
   5101..5117    +  CDS            lacZα (fragment): LacZα fragment of β-galactosidase; lacZ fragment
   5122..5576    +  rep_origin     f1 ori (sequence partly withheld): f1 bacteriophage origin of replication; arrow indicates direction of (+) strand synthesis
   5602..5706    +  promoter       AmpR promoter: bla
   5707..6567    +  CDS            AmpR: β-lactamase; bla; confers resistance to ampicillin, carbenicillin, and related antibiotics
>Addgene plasmid #86562 | pFBD-Akt1(K14A) | addgene full sequence | sequence record 173547 | Addgene NGS Result
AGGATCTTCTTGAGATCCTTTTTTTCTGCGCGTAATCTGCTGCTTGCAAACAAAAAAACCACCGCTACCA
GCGGTGGTTTGTTTGCCGGATCAAGAGCTACCAACTCTTTTTCCGAAGGTAACTGGCTTCAGCAGAGCGC
AGATACCAAATACTGTTCTTCTAGTGTAGCCGTAGTTAGGCCACCACTTCAAGAACTCTGTAGCACCGCC
TACATACCTCGCTCTGCTAATCCTGTTACCAGTGGCTGCTGCCAGTGGCGATAAGTCGTGTCTTACCGGG
TTGGACTCAAGACGATAGTTACCGGATAAGGCGCAGCGGTCGGGCTGAACGGGGGGTTCGTGCACACAGC
CCAGCTTGGAGCGAACGACCTACACCGAACTGAGATACCTACAGCGTGAGCTATGAGAAAGCGCCACGCT
TCCCGAAGGGAGAAAGGCGGACAGGTATCCGGTAAGCGGCAGGGTCGGAACAGGAGAGCGCACGAGGGAG
CTTCCAGGGGGAAACGCCTGGTATCTTTATAGTCCTGTCGGGTTTCGCCACCTCTGACTTGAGCGTCGAT
TTTTGTGATGCTCGTCAGGGGGGCGGAGCCTATGGAAAAACGCCAGCAACGCGGCCTTTTTACGGTTCCT
GGCCTTTTGCTGGCCTTTTGCTCACATGTTCTTTCCTGCGTTATCCCCTGATTCTGTGGATAACCGTATT
ACCGCCTTTGAGTGAGCTGATACCGCTCGCCGCAGCCGAACGACCGAGCGCAGCGAGTCAGTGAGCGAGG
AAGCGGAAGAGCGCCTGATGCGGTATTTTCTCCTTACGCATCTGTGCGGTATTTCACACCGCATAGACCA
GCCGCGTAACCTGGCAAAATCGGTTACGGTTGAGTAATAAATGGATGCCCTGCGTAAGCGGGTGTGGGCG
GACAATAAAGTCTTAAACTGAACAAAATAGATCTAAACTATGACAATAAAGTCTTAAACTAGACAGAATA
GTTGTAAACTGAAATCAGTCCAGTTATGCTGTGAAAAAGCATACTGGACTTTTGTTATGGCTAAAGCAAA
CTCTTCATTTTCTGAAGTGCAAATTGCCCGTCGTATTAAAGAGGGGCGTGGCCAAGGGCATGGTAAAGAC
TATATTCGCGGCGTTGTGACAATTTACCGAACAACTCCGCGGCCGGGAAGCCGATCTCGGCTTGAACGAA
TTGTTAGGTGGCGGTACTTGGGTCGATATCAAAGTGCATCACTTCTTCCCGTATGCCCAACTTTGTATAG
AGAGCCACTGCGGGATCGTCACCGTAATCTGCTTGCACGTAGATCACATAAGCACCAAGCGCGTTGGCCT
CATGCTTGAGGAGATTGATGAGCGCGGTGGCAATGCCCTGCCTCCGGTGCTCGCCGGAGACTGCGAGATC
ATAGATATAGATCTCACTACGCGGCTGCTCAAACTTGGGCAGAACGTAAGCCGCGAGAGCGCCAACAACC
GCTTCTTGGTCGAAGGCAGCAAGCGCGATGAATGTCTTACTACGGAGCAAGTTCCCGAGGTAATCGGAGT
CCGGCTGATGTTGGGAGTAGGTGGCTACGTCTCCGAACTCACGACCGAAAAGATCAAGAGCAGCCCGCAT
GGATTTGACTTGGTCAGGGCCGAGCCTACATGTGCGAATGATGCCCATACTTGAGCCACCTAACTTTGTT
TTAGGGCGACTGCCCTGCTGCGTAACATCGTTGCTGCTGCGTAACATCGTTGCTGCTCCATAACATCAAA
CATCGACCCACGGCGTAACGCGCTTGCTGCTTGGATGCCCGAGGCATAGACTGTACAAAAAAACAGTCAT
AACAAGCCATGAAAACCGCCACTGCGCCGTTACCACCGCTGCGTTCGGTCAAGGTTCTGGACCAGTTGCG
TGAGCGCATACGCTACTTGCATTACAGTTTACGAACCGAACAGGCTTATGTCAACTGGGTTCGTGCCTTC
ATCCGTTTCCACGGTGTGCGTCACCCGGCAACCTTGGGCAGCAGCGAAGTCGAGGCATTTCTGTCCTGGC
TGGCGAACGAGCGCAAGGTTTCGGTCTCCACGCATCGTCAGGCATTGGCGGCCTTGCTGTTCTTCTACGG
CAAGGTGCTGTGCACGGATCTGCCCTTGCTTCAGGAGATCGGTAGACCTCGGCCGTCGCGGCGCTTGCCG
GTGGTGCTGACCCCGGATGAAGTGGTTCGCATCCTCGGTTTTCTGGAAGGCGAGCATCGTTTGTTCGCCC
AGGACTCTAGCTATAGTTCTAGTGGTTGGCTACGTACCCGTAGTGGCTATGGCAGGGCTTGCCGCCCCGA
CGTTGGCTGCGAGCCCTGGGCCTTCACCCGAACTTGGGGGTTGGGGTGGGGAAAAGGAAGAAACGCGGGC
GTATTGGTCCCAATGGGGTCTCGGTGGGGTATCGACAGAGTGCCAGCCCTGGGACCGAACCCCGCGTTTA
TGAACAAACGACCCAACACCCGTGCGTTTTATTCTGTCTTTTTATTGCCGTCATAGCGCGGGTTCCTTCC
GGTATTGTCTCCTTCCGTGTTTCAGTTAGCCTCCCCCATCTCCCGGTACCGCATGCTATGCATCAGCTGC
TAGCACCATGGCTCGAGATCCCGGGTGATCAAGTCTTCGTCGAGTGATTGTAAATAAAATGTAATTTACA
GTATAGTATTTTAATTAATATACAAATGATTTGATAATAATTCTTATTTAACTATAATATATTGTGTTGG
GTTGAATTAAAGGTCCGTATACTCCGGAATATTAATAGATCATGGAGATAATTAAAATGATAACCATCTC
GCAAATAAATAAGTATTTTACTGTTTTCGTAACAGTTTTGTAATAAAAAAACCTATAAATATTCCGGATT
ATTCATACCGTCCCACCATCGGGCGCGGATCCATGTCGCACCATCACCATCACCATCACCATCACCATGC
AAGCTGGAGCCACCCGCAGTTCGAAAAGGGCTCCGGTGAAAACCTGTATTTCCAGGCGCGCATGAGCGAC
GTGGCTATTGTGAAGGAGGGTTGGCTGCACGCACGAGGGGAGTACATCAAGACCTGGCGGCCACGCTACT
TCCTCCTCAAGAATGATGGCACCTTCATTGGCTACAAGGAGAGGCCGCAGGATGTGGACCAACGTGAGGC
TCCCCTCAACAACTTCTCTGTGGCGCAGTGCCAGCTGATGAAGACGGAGCGGCCCCGGCCCAACACCTTC
ATCATCCGCTGCCTGCAGTGGACCACTGTCATCGAACGCACCTTCCATGTGGAGACTCCTGAGGAGCGGG
AGGAGTGGACAACCGCCATCCAGACTGTGGCTGACGGCCTCAAGAAGCAGGAGGAGGAGGAGATGGACTT
CCGGTCGGGCTCACCCAGTGACAACTCAGGGGCTGAAGAGATGGAGGTGTCCCTGGCCAAGCCCAAGCAC
CGCGTGACCATGAACGAGTTTGAGTACCTGAAGCTGCTGGGCAAGGGCACTTTCGGCAAGGTGATCCTGG
TGAAGGAGAAGGCCACAGGCCGCTACTACGCCATGAAGATCCTCAAGAAGGAAGTCATCGTGGCCAAGGA
CGAGGTGGCCCACACACTCACCGAGAACCGCGTCCTGCAGAACTCCAGGCACCCCTTCCTCACAGCCCTG
AAGTACTCTTTCCAGACCCACGACCGCCTCTGCTTTGTCATGGAGTACGCCAACGGGGGCGAGCTGTTCT
TCCACCTGTCCCGGGAGCGTGTGTTCTCCGAGGACCGGGCCCGCTTCTATGGCGCTGAGATTGTGTCAGC
CCTGGACTACCTGCACTCGGAGAAGAACGTGGTGTACCGGGACCTCAAGCTGGAGAACCTCATGCTGGAC
AAGGACGGGCACATTAAGATCACAGACTTCGGGCTGTGCAAGGAGGGGATCAAGGACGGTGCCACCATGA
AGACCTTTTGCGGCACACCTGAGTACCTGGCCCCCGAGGTGCTGGAGGACAATGACTACGGCCGTGCAGT
GGACTGGTGGGGGCTGGGCGTGGTCATGTACGAGATGATGTGCGGTCGCCTGCCCTTCTACAACCAGGAC
CATGAGAAGCTTTTTGAGCTCATCCTCATGGAGGAGATCCGCTTCCCGCGCACGCTTGGTCCCGAGGCCA
AGTCCTTGCTTTCAGGGCTGCTCAAGAAGGACCCCAAGCAGAGGCTTGGCGGGGGCTCCGAGGACGCCAA
GGAGATCATGCAGCATCGCTTCTTTGCCGGTATCGTGTGGCAGCACGTGTACGAGAAGAAGCTCAGCCCA
CCCTTCAAGCCCCAGGTCACGTCGGAGACTGACACCAGGTATTTTGATGAGGAGTTCACGGCCCAGATGA
TCACCATCACACCACCTGACCAAGATGACAGCATGGAGTGTGTGGACAGCGAGCGCAGGCCCCACTTCCC
CCAGTTCTCCTACTCGGCCAGCAGCACGGCCTGAGCGGCCGCTTTCGAATCTAGAGCCTGCAGTCTCGAC
AAGCTTGTCGAGAAGTACTAGAGGATCATAATCAGCCATACCACATTTGTAGAGGTTTTACTTGCTTTAA
AAAACCTCCCACACCTCCCCCTGAACCTGAAACATAAAATGAATGCAATTGTTGTTGTTAACTTGTTTAT
TGCAGCTTATAATGGTTACAAATAAAGCAATAGCATCACAAATTTCACAAATAAAGCATTTTTTTCACTG
CATTCTAGTTGTGGTTTGTCCAAACTCATCAATGTATCTTATCATGTCTGGATCTGATCACTGCTTGAGC
CTAGGAGATCCGAACCAGATAAGTGAAATCTAGTTCCAAACTATTTTGTCATTTTTAATTTTCGTATTAG
CTTACGACGCTACACCCAGTTCCCATCTATTTTGTCACTCTTCCCTAAATAATCCTTAAAAACTCCATTT
CCACCCCTCCCAGTTCCCAACTATTTTGTCCGCCCACAGCGGGGCATTTTTCTTCCTGTTATGTTTTTAA
TCAAACATCCTGCCAACTCCATGTGACAAACCGTCATCTTCGGCTACTTTTTCTCTGTCACAGAATGAAA
ATTTTTCTGTCATCTCTTCGTTATTAATGTTTGTAATTGACTGAATATCAACGCTTATTTGCAGCCTGAA
TGGCGAATGGG
[124 nt withheld, positions 5122-5245]
C
[91 nt withheld, positions 5247-5337]
A
[49 nt withheld, positions 5339-5387]
CCTTTGACGTTGGAGTCCACGTTCTT
[37 nt withheld, positions 5414-5450]
ACCCTATCTCGGTCTATTCTTTTGATTTATAAGGGATTTTGCCGATTTCGGCCTATTGGTTAAAAAATGA
GCTGATTTAACAAAAATTTAACGCGAATTTTAACAAAATATTAACGCTTACAATTTAGGTGGCACTTTTC
GGGGAAATGTGCGCGGAACCCCTATTTGTTTATTTTTCTAAATACATTCAAATATGTATCCGCTCATGAG
ACAATAACCCTGATAAATGCTTCAATAATATTGAAAAAGGAAGAGTATGAGTATTCAACATTTCCGTGTC
GCCCTTATTCCCTTTTTTGCGGCATTTTGCCTTCCTGTTTTTGCTCACCCAGAAACGCTGGTGAAAGTAA
AAGATGCTGAAGATCAGTTGGGTGCACGAGTGGGTTACATCGAACTGGATCTCAACAGCGGTAAGATCCT
TGAGAGTTTTCGCCCCGAAGAACGTTTTCCAATGATGAGCACTTTTAAAGTTCTGCTATGTGGCGCGGTA
TTATCCCGTATTGACGCCGGGCAAGAGCAACTCGGTCGCCGCATACACTATTCTCAGAATGACTTGGTTG
AGTACTCACCAGTCACAGAAAAGCATCTTACGGATGGCATGACAGTAAGAGAATTATGCAGTGCTGCCAT
AACCATGAGTGATAACACTGCGGCCAACTTACTTCTGACAACGATCGGAGGACCGAAGGAGCTAACCGCT
TTTTTGCACAACATGGGGGATCATGTAACTCGCCTTGATCGTTGGGAACCGGAGCTGAATGAAGCCATAC
CAAACGACGAGCGTGACACCACGATGCCTGTAGCAATGGCAACAACGTTGCGCAAACTATTAACTGGCGA
ACTACTTACTCTAGCTTCCCGGCAACAATTAATAGACTGGATGGAGGCGGATAAAGTTGCAGGACCACTT
CTGCGCTCGGCCCTTCCGGCTGGCTGGTTTATTGCTGATAAATCTGGAGCCGGTGAGCGTGGGTCTCGCG
GTATCATTGCAGCACTGGGGCCAGATGGTAAGCCCTCCCGTATCGTAGTTATCTACACGACGGGGAGTCA
GGCAACTATGGATGAACGAAATAGACAGATCGCTGAGATAGGTGCCTCACTGATTAAGCATTGGTAACTG
TCAGACCAAGTTTACTCATATATACTTTAGATTGATTTAAAACTTCATTTTTAATTTAAAAGGATCTAGG
TGAAGATCCTTTTTGATAATCTCATGACCAAAATCCCTTAACGTGAGTTTTCGTTCCACTGAGCGTCAGA
CCCCGTAGAAAAGATCAA
